Addgene plasmid #17400: pQCXIB CMV/TO DEST (w320-1)
Purpose: (Empty Backbone) Retroviral Gateway destination vector, Expression, CMV/TO promoter, Blast
Depositing lab: Eric Campeau & Paul Kaufman. Depositing organization: University of Massachusetts, Worcester. Publication: A versatile viral system for expression and depletion of proteins in mammalian cells. Campeau E, Ruhl VE, Rodier F, Smith CL, Rahmberg BL, Fuss JO, Campisi J, Yaswen P, Cooper PK, Kaufman PD.. PLoS One. 2009 Aug 6;4(8):e6529. 10.1371/journal.pone.0006529 PubMed 19657394.
Backbone
  Vector backbone: pQCXIB
  Backbone size (bp): 8614
  Vector type: Mammalian Expression, Retroviral ; Destination vector
  Selectable markers: Blasticidin
Growth in bacteria
  Bacterial resistance: Chloramphenicol and Ampicillin, 25 & 100 μg/mL
  Growth temperature: 37°C
  Growth strain: ccdB Survival
  Growth instructions: DB3.1 or ccDB survival, 37oC
  Copy number: High Copy
Gene/Insert
  Gene/Insert name: None
  Cloning method: Restriction Enzyme
  Sequencing primers: 5′ CMVforw
Terms and licenses: Academic/Nonprofit Terms; Industry Terms: Not Available to Industry
How to cite: pQCXIB CMV/TO DEST (w320-1) was a gift from Eric Campeau & Paul Kaufman (Addgene plasmid # 17400 ; http://n2t.net/addgene:17400 ; RRID:Addgene_17400)
