[The description below was written by a language model from this plasmid's Addgene catalogue record and pLannotate feature annotations shown in this document.]
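Description:
pQCXIB CMV/TO DEST (w320-1) is an empty retroviral Gateway destination vector built on the pQCXIB backbone (8,614 bp) for expression of a gene of interest in mammalian cells. In bacteria it replicates from a high-copy ColE1/pUC-type origin and carries AmpR on the backbone plus a chloramphenicol resistance gene inside the Gateway cassette. Because that cassette also encodes the ccdB toxin, the unrecombined plasmid has to be maintained in a ccdB-tolerant strain.

The viral portion is a self-inactivating gammaretroviral design. A hybrid CMV enhancer/promoter fused to a truncated 5' LTR drives production of the genomic RNA in packaging cells. It is followed by a packaging signal and a truncated gag fragment lacking its start codon, and the unit ends in a ΔU3 3' LTR, which leaves the integrated provirus without LTR promoter activity. Payload expression therefore depends on the internal CMV/TO promoter, a CMV enhancer/promoter followed by two tet operator sites (annotated as PLtetO-1 fragments). This arrangement allows the promoter to be repressed in cells expressing the Tet repressor and induced with tetracycline, while in other cells it would be expected to act constitutively.

Downstream lies the attR1–CmR–ccdB–attR2 cassette, which an LR reaction replaces with an insert from an entry clone, with ccdB counter-selecting non-recombinants. A V5 epitope sequence sits just after attR2, positioned so it could tag an in-frame insert lacking a stop codon, although the record does not comment on this. An EMCV IRES then links blasticidin S deaminase to the same transcript, so blasticidin selection enriches for transduced cells expressing the insert. The vector belongs to a viral toolkit for expression and depletion of proteins in mammalian cells.
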