Features (pLannotate 1.2.2; 31 found; start..end, strand, type, name):
    309..512     +  promoter       CMV promoter: human cytomegalovirus (CMV) immediate early promoter
    513..688     +  LTR            5' LTR (truncated): truncated long terminal repeat from Moloney murine sarcoma virus
    810..1084    +  misc_feature   MESV Ψ (fragment): packaging signal of murine embryonic stem cell virus
   1151..1567    +  CDS            gag (truncated): truncated Moloney murine leukemia virus (MMLV) gag gene lacking the start codon
   1609..1912    +  enhancer       CMV enhancer: human cytomegalovirus immediate early enhancer
   1913..2116    +  promoter       CMV promoter: human cytomegalovirus (CMV) immediate early promoter
   2118..2137    +  promoter       PLtetO-1 promoter (fragment): modified phage lambda PL promoter with tet operator sites (Lutz and Bujard, 1997)
   2139..2158    +  promoter       PLtetO-1 promoter (fragment): modified phage lambda PL promoter with tet operator sites (Lutz and Bujard, 1997)
   2198..2322    +  protein_bind   attR1: mutant version of attR; recombination site for the Gateway® LR reaction LR Clonase™
   2347..2377    +  promoter       lac UV5 promoter: E. coli lac promoter with an "up" mutation
   2402..2430    +  promoter       cat promoter (fragment): promoter of the E. coli cat gene encoding chloramphenicol acetyltransferase
   2431..3090    +  CDS            CmR: chloramphenicol acetyltransferase; cat; confers resistance to chloramphenicol
   3269..3427    +  CDS            ccdA (fragment): CCDA_ECO57 - Also known as H, letA. Experimental evidence at protein level: Swiss-Prot protein existence level 1. Antitoxin component of a type II toxin-antitoxin (TA) system which inhibits the post-segregational killing (PSK) of plasmid-free cells, also referred to as a plasmid addiction system. Binds to and blocks the activity of CcdB; will also remove bound CcdB protein from the CcdB-GyrA complex by forming a CcdA-CcdB complex, a process termed rejuvenation. Functions as a transcriptional corepressor for the ccdAB operon, repression also requires CcdB (By similarity). From Escherichia coli
   3432..3734    +  CDS            ccdB: CCDB_ECOLI - Also known as G, letB, letD. Experimental evidence at protein level: Swiss-Prot protein existence level 1. Toxic component of a type II toxin-antitoxin (TA) system, functioning in plasmid maintainence. Responsible for the post- segregational killing (PSK) of plasmid-free cells, also referred to as a plasmid addiction system. Half-life of over 2 hours. Cell killing by CcdB is accompanied by filamentation, defects in chromosome and plasmid segregation, defects in cell division, formation of anucleate cells, decreased DNA synthesis and plasmid loss. Interferes with the activity of DN
   3778..3902    -  protein_bind   attR2: mutant version of attR; recombination site for the Gateway® LR reaction LR Clonase™
   3955..3996    +  CDS            V5 tag: epitope tag from simian virus 5
   4043..4615    +  misc_feature   IRES: internal ribosome entry site (IRES) of the encephalomyocarditis virus (EMCV)
   4621..4660    +  misc_feature   IRES (fragment): internal ribosome entry site (IRES) of the encephalomyocarditis virus (EMCV)
   4674..5072    +  CDS            BSD: blasticidin S deaminase; Aspergillus terreus BSD; confers resistance to blasticidin
   5073..5100    +  CDS            BleoR (fragment): antibiotic-binding protein; Sh ble from Streptoalloteichus hindustanus; confers resistance to bleomycin, phleomycin, and Zeocin™
   5104..5160    +  CDS            ble (fragment): BLE_KLEPN - Experimental evidence at protein level: Swiss-Prot protein existence level 1. Binding protein with a strong affinity to the bleomycin family of antibiotics. Binds to CL990; an antimitotic-antibiotic compound. From Klebsiella pneumoniae.
   5209..5278    +  CDS            env (fragment): murine leukemia virus gPr80 envelope polyprotein precursor; env; proteolytically cleaved into gp70SU and p15TM subunits
   5320..5745    +  LTR            3' LTR (ΔU3): self-inactivating 3' long terminal repeat (LTR) from Moloney murine leukemia virus
   5814..5854    +  CDS            rop (fragment): Rop protein, which maintains plasmids at low copy number; rop
   5956..5994    +  misc_feature   bom (fragment): basis of mobility region from pBR322
   6011..6340    +  promoter       SV40 promoter: SV40 enhancer and early promoter
   6346..6447    +  misc_feature   bom (fragment): basis of mobility region from pBR322
   6633..7221    -  rep_origin     ori: high-copy-number ColE1/pMB1/pBR322/pUC origin of replication
   7392..8252    -  CDS            AmpR: β-lactamase; bla; confers resistance to ampicillin, carbenicillin, and related antibiotics
   8253..8357    -  promoter       AmpR promoter: bla
   8543..308     +  enhancer       CMV enhancer (across the origin): human cytomegalovirus immediate early enhancer
>Addgene plasmid #17400 | pQCXIB CMV/TO DEST (w320-1) | depositor full sequence | sequence record 8579 | Author sequence
TCCGCGTTACATAACTTACGGTAAATGGCCCGCCTGGCTGACCGCCCAACGACCCCCGCCCATTGACGTC
AATAATGACGTATGTTCCCATAGTAACGCCAATAGGGACTTTCCATTGACGTCAATGGGTGGAGTATTTA
CGGTAAACTGCCCACTTGGCAGTACATCAAGTGTATCATATGCCAAGTACGCCCCCTATTGACGTCAATG
ACGGTAAATGGCCCGCCTGGCATTATGCCCAGTACATGACCTTATGGGACTTTCCTACTTGGCAGTACAT
CTACGTATTAGTCATCGCTATTACCATGGTGATGCGGTTTTGGCAGTACATCAATGGGCGTGGATAGCGG
TTTGACTCACGGGGATTTCCAAGTCTCCACCCCATTGACGTCAATGGGAGTTTGTTTTGGCACCAAAATC
AACGGGACTTTCCAAAATGTCGTAACAACTCCGCCCCATTGACGCAAATGGGCGGTAGGCGTGTACGGTG
GGAGGTCTATATAAGCAGAGCTCAATAAAAGAGCCCACAACCCCTCACTCGGCGCGCCAGTCTTCCGATA
GACTGCGTCGCCCGGGTACCCGTATTCCCAATAAAGCCTCTTGCTGTTTGCATCCGAATCGTGGTCTCGC
TGTTCCTTGGGAGGGTCTCCTCTGAGTGATTGACTACCCACGACGGGGGTCTTTCATTTGGGGGCTCGTC
CGGGATTTGGAGACCCCTGCCCAGGGACCACCGACCCACCACCGGGAGGTAAGCTGGCCAGCAACTTATC
TGTGTCTGTCCGATTGTCTAGTGTCTATGTTTGATGTTATGCGCCTGCGTCTGTACTAGTTAGCTAACTA
GCTCTGTATCTGGCGGACCCGTGGTGGAACTGACGAGTTCTGAACACCCGGCCGCAACCCTGGGAGACGT
CCCAGGGACTTTGGGGGCCGTTTTTGTGGCCCGACCTGAGGAAGGGAGTCGATGTGGAATCCGACCCCGT
CAGGATATGTGGTTCTGGTAGGAGACGAGAACCTAAAACAGTTCCCGCCTCCGTCTGAATTTTTGCTTTC
GGTTTGGAACCGAAGCCGCGCGTCTTGTCTGCTGCAGCGCTGCAGCATCGTTCTGTGTTGTCTCTGTCTG
ACTGTGTTTCTGTATTTGTCTGAAAATTAGGGCCAGACTGTTACCACTCCCTTAAGTTTGACCTTAGGTC
ACTGGAAAGATGTCGAGCGGATCGCTCACAACCAGTCGGTAGATGTCAAGAAGAGACGTTGGGTTACCTT
CTGCTCTGCAGAATGGCCAACCTTTAACGTCGGATGGCCGCGAGACGGCACCTTTAACCGAGACCTCATC
ACCCAGGTTAAGATCAAGGTCTTTTCACCTGGCCCGCATGGACACCCAGACCAGGTCCCCTACATCGTGA
CCTGGGAAGCCTTGGCTTTTGACCCCCCTCCCTGGGTCAAGCCCTTTGTACACCCTAAGCCTCCGCCTCC
TCTTCCTCCATCCGCCCCGTCTCTCCCCCTTGAACCTCCTCGTTCGACCCCGCCTCGATCCTCCCTTTAT
CCAGCCCTCACTCCTTCTCTAGGCGCCGGAATTGAAGATCTGGGGGATCGATAAGCTTGGGAGTTCCGCG
TTACATAACTTACGGTAAATGGCCCGCCTGGCTGACCGCCCAACGACCCCCGCCCATTGACGTCAATAAT
GACGTATGTTCCCATAGTAACGCCAATAGGGACTTTCCATTGACGTCAATGGGTGGAGTATTTACGGTAA
ACTGCCCACTTGGCAGTACATCAAGTGTATCATATGCCAAGTACGCCCCCTATTGACGTCAATGACGGTA
AATGGCCCGCCTGGCATTATGCCCAGTACATGACCTTATGGGACTTTCCTACTTGGCAGTACATCTACGT
ATTAGTCATCGCTATTACCATGGTGATGCGGTTTTGGCAGTACATCAATGGGCGTGGATAGCGGTTTGAC
TCACGGGGATTTCCAAGTCTCCACCCCATTGACGTCAATGGGAGTTTGTTTTGGCACCAAAATCAACGGG
ACTTTCCAAAATGTCGTAACAACTCCGCCCCATTGACGCAAATGGGCGGTAGGCGTGTACGGTGGGAGGT
CTATATAAGCAGAGCTCTCCCTATCAGTGATAGAGATCTCCCTATCAGTGATAGAGATCGTCGACTAGTC
CAGTGTGGTGGAATTCTGCAGATATCAACAAGTTTGTACAAAAAAGCTGAACGAGAAACGTAAAATGATA
TAAATATCAATATATTAAATTAGATTTTGCATAAAAAACAGACTACATAATACTGTAAAACACAACATAT
CCAGTCACTATGGCGGCCGCATTAGGCACCCCAGGCTTTACACTTTATGCTTCCGGCTCGTATAATGTGT
GGATTTTGAGTTAGGATCCGGCGAGATTTTCAGGAGCTAAGGAAGCTAAAATGGAGAAAAAAATCACTGG
ATATACCACCGTTGATATATCCCAATGGCATCGTAAAGAACATTTTGAGGCATTTCAGTCAGTTGCTCAA
TGTACCTATAACCAGACCGTTCAGCTGGATATTACGGCCTTTTTAAAGACCGTAAAGAAAAATAAGCACA
AGTTTTATCCGGCCTTTATTCACATTCTTGCCCGCCTGATGAATGCTCATCCGGAATTCCGTATGGCAAT
GAAAGACGGTGAGCTGGTGATATGGGATAGTGTTCACCCTTGTTACACCGTTTTCCATGAGCAAACTGAA
ACGTTTTCATCGCTCTGGAGTGAATACCACGACGATTTCCGGCAGTTTCTACACATATATTCGCAAGATG
TGGCGTGTTACGGTGAAAACCTGGCCTATTTCCCTAAAGGGTTTATTGAGAATATGTTTTTCGTCTCAGC
CAATCCCTGGGTGAGTTTCACCAGTTTTGATTTAAACGTGGCCAATATGGACAACTTCTTCGCCCCCGTT
TTCACCATGGGCAAATATTATACGCAAGGCGACAAGGTGCTGATGCCGCTGGCGATTCAGGTTCATCATG
CCGTCTGTGATGGCTTCCATGTCGGCAGAATGCTTAATGAATTACAACAGTACTGCGATGAGTGGCAGGG
CGGGGCGTAAAGATCTGGATCCGGCTTACTAAAAGCCAGATAACAGTATGCGTATTTGCGCGCTGATTTT
TGCGGTATAAGAATATATACTGATATGTATACCCGAAGTATGTCAAAAAGAGGTGTGCTATGAAGCAGCG
TATTACAGTGACAGTTGACAGCGACAGCTATCAGTTGCTCAAGGCATATATGATGTCAATATCTCCGGTC
TGGTAAGCACAACCATGCAGAATGAAGCCCGTCGTCTGCGTGCCGAACGCTGGAAAGCGGAAAATCAGGA
AGGGATGGCTGAGGTCGCCCGGTTTATTGAAATGAACGGCTCTTTTGCTGACGAGAACAGGGACTGGTGA
AATGCAGTTTAAGGTTTACACCTATAAAAGAGAGAGCCGTTATCGTCTGTTTGTGGATGTACAGAGTGAT
ATTATTGACACGCCCGGGCGACGGATGGTGATCCCCCTGGCCAGTGCACGTCTGCTGTCAGATAAAGTCT
CCCGTGAACTTTACCCGGTGGTGCATATCGGGGATGAAAGCTGGCGCATGATGACCACCGATATGGCCAG
TGTGCCGGTCTCCGTTATCGGGGAAGAAGTGGCTGATCTCAGCCACCGCGAAAATGACATCAAAAACGCC
ATTAACCTGATGTTCTGGGGAATATAAATGTCAGGCTCCGTTATACACAGCCAGTCTGCAGGTCGACCAT
AGTGACTGGATATGTTGTGTTTTACAGTATTATGTAGTCTGTTTTTTATGCAAAATCTAATTTAATATAT
TGATATTTATATCATTTTACGTTTCTCGTTCAGCTTTCTTGTACAAAGTGGTTGATATCCAGCACAGTGG
CGGCCGCTCGAGTCTAGAGGGCCCGCGGTTCGAAGGTAAGCCTATCCCTAACCCTCTCCTCGGTCTCGAT
TCTACGCGTACCGGTAGGCCTCGTACGCTTAATTAACGGATCCGGAATTCCGCCCCTCTCCCTCCCCCCC
CCCTAACGTTACTGGCCGAAGCCGCTTGGAATAAGGCCGGTGTGCGTTTGTCTATATGTTATTTTCCACC
ATATTGCCGTCTTTTGGCAATGTGAGGGCCCGGAAACCTGGCCCTGTCTTCTTGACGAGCATTCCTAGGG
GTCTTTCCCCTCTCGCCAAAGGAATGCAAGGTCTGTTGAATGTCGTGAAGGAAGCAGTTCCTCTGGAAGC
TTCTTGAAGACAAACAACGTCTGTAGCGACCCTTTGCAGGCAGCGGAACCCCCCACCTGGCGACAGGTGC
CTCTGCGGCCAAAAGCCACGTGTATAAGATACACCTGCAAAGGCGGCACAACCCCAGTGCCACGTTGTGA
GTTGGATAGTTGTGGAAAGAGTCAAATGGCTCTCCTCAAGCGTATTCAACAAGGGGCTGAAGGATGCCCA
GAAGGTACCCCATTGTATGGGATCTGATCTGGGGCCTCGGTGCACATGCTTTACATGTGTTTAGTCGAGG
TTAAAAAACGTCTAGGCCCCCCGAACCACGGGGACGTGGTTTTCCTTTGAAAAACACGATGATAAGCTTG
CCACGGGGACGTGGTTTTCCTTTGAAAAACACGATGATAAGCTTGCCACAACCATGGCCAAGCCTTTGTC
TCAAGAAGAATCCACCCTCATTGAAAGAGCAACGGCTACAATCAACAGCATCCCCATCTCTGAAGACTAC
AGCGTCGCCAGCGCAGCTCTCTCTAGCGACGGCCGCATCTTCACTGGTGTCAATGTATATCATTTTACTG
GGGGACCTTGTGCAGAACTCGTGGTGCTGGGCACTGCTGCTGCTGCGGCAGCTGGCAACCTGACTTGTAT
CGTCGCGATCGGAAATGAGAACAGGGGCATCTTGAGCCCCTGCGGACGGTGCCGACAGGTGCTTCTCGAT
CTGCATCCTGGGATCAAAGCCATAGTGAAGGACAGTGATGGACAGCCGACGGCAGTTGGGATTCGTGAAT
TGCTGCCCTCTGGTTATGTGTGGGAGGGCTAAGCACTTCGTGGCCGAGGAGCAGGACTGACACGACCCGG
ACGGGACGCTCCTGCGCCTGATACAGAACGAATTGCTTGCAGGCATCTCATGAGTGTGTCTTCCCGTTTT
CCGCCTGAGGTCACTGCGTGGATGGAGCATCAGTGGTCCAGGCTCTAGTTTTGACTCAACAATATCACCA
GCTGAAGCCTATAGAGTACGAGCCATAGATAAAATAAAAGATTTTATTTAGTCTCCAGAAAAAGGGGGGA
ATGAAAGACCCCACCTGTAGGTTTGGCAAGCTAGCTTAAGTAACGCCATTTTGCAAGGCATGGAAAAATA
CATAACTGAGAATAGAGAAGTTCAGATCAAGGTCAGGAACAGATGGAACAGGGTCGACCCTAGAGAACCA
TCAGATGTTTCCAGGGTGCCCCAAGGACCTGAAATGACCCTGTGCCTTATTTGAACTAACCAATCAGTTC
GCTTCTCGCTTCTGTTCGCGCGCTTCTGCTCCCCGAGCTCAATAAAAGAGCCCACAACCCCTCACTCGGG
GCGCCAGTCCTCCGATTGACTGAGTCGCCCGGGTACCCGTGTATCCAATAAACCCTCTTGCAGTTGCATC
CGACTTGTGGTCTCGCTGTTCCTTGGGAGGGTCTCCTCTGAGTGATTGACTACCCGTCAGCGGGGGTCTT
TCATTTGGGGGCTCGTCCGGGATCGGGAGACCCCTGCCCAGGGACCACCGACCCACCACCGGGAGGTAAG
CTGGCTGCCTCGCGCGTTTCGGTGATGACGGTGAAAACCTCTGACACATGCAGCTCCCGGAGACGGTCAC
AGCTTGTCTGTAAGCGGATGCCGGGAGCAGACAAGCCCGTCAGGGCGCGTCAGCGGGTGTTGGCGGGTGT
CGGGGCGCAGCCATGACCCAGTCACGTAGCGATAGCGGAGTGTAGATCCGGCTGTGGAATGTGTGTCAGT
TAGGGTGTGGAAAGTCCCCAGGCTCCCCAGCAGGCAGAAGTATGCAAAGCATGCATCTCAATTAGTCAGC
AACCAGGTGTGGAAAGTCCCCAGGCTCCCCAGCAGGCAGAAGTATGCAAAGCATGCATCTCAATTAGTCA
GCAACCATAGTCCCGCCCCTAACTCCGCCCATCCCGCCCCTAACTCCGCCCAGTTCCGCCCATTCTCCGC
CCCATGGCTGACTAATTTTTTTTATTTATGCAGAGGCCGAGGCCGCCTCGGCCTCTGAGCTATTCCAGAA
GTAGTGAGGAGGCTTTTTTGGAGGCCTAGGCTTTTGCAAAAAGCTTACTGGCTTAACTATGCGGCATCAG
AGCAGATTGTACTGAGAGTGCACCATATGCGGTGTGAAATACCGCACAGATGCGTAAGGAGAAAATACCG
CATCAGGCGCTCTTCCGCTTCCTCGCTCACTGACTCGCTGCGCTCGGTCGTTCGGCTGCGGCGAGCGGTA
TCAGCTCACTCAAAGGCGGTAATACGGTTATCCACAGAATCAGGGGATAACGCAGGAAAGAACATGTGAG
CAAAAGGCCAGCAAAAGGCCAGGAACCGTAAAAAGGCCGCGTTGCTGGCGTTTTTCCATAGGCTCCGCCC
CCCTGACGAGCATCACAAAAATCGACGCTCAAGTCAGAGGTGGCGAAACCCGACAGGACTATAAAGATAC
CAGGCGTTTCCCCCTGGAAGCTCCCTCGTGCGCTCTCCTGTTCCGACCCTGCCGCTTACCGGATACCTGT
CCGCCTTTCTCCCTTCGGGAAGCGTGGCGCTTTCTCATAGCTCACGCTGTAGGTATCTCAGTTCGGTGTA
GGTCGTTCGCTCCAAGCTGGGCTGTGTGCACGAACCCCCCGTTCAGCCCGACCGCTGCGCCTTATCCGGT
AACTATCGTCTTGAGTCCAACCCGGTAAGACACGACTTATCGCCACTGGCAGCAGCCACTGGTAACAGGA
TTAGCAGAGCGAGGTATGTAGGCGGTGCTACAGAGTTCTTGAAGTGGTGGCCTAACTACGGCTACACTAG
AAGGACAGTATTTGGTATCTGCGCTCTGCTGAAGCCAGTTACCTTCGGAAAAAGAGTTGGTAGCTCTTGA
TCCGGCAAACAAACCACCGCTGGTAGCGGTGGTTTTTTTGTTTGCAAGCAGCAGATTACGCGCAGAAAAA
AAGGATCTCAAGAAGATCCTTTGATCTTTTCTACGGGGTCTGACGCTCAGTGGAACGAAAACTCACGTTA
AGGGATTTTGGTCATGAGATTATCAAAAAGGATCTTCACCTAGATCCTTTTAAATTAAAAATGAAGTTTT
AAATCAATCTAAAGTATATATGAGTAAACTTGGTCTGACAGTTACCAATGCTTAATCAGTGAGGCACCTA
TCTCAGCGATCTGTCTATTTCGTTCATCCATAGTTGCCTGACTCCCCGTCGTGTAGATAACTACGATACG
GGAGGGCTTACCATCTGGCCCCAGTGCTGCAATGATACCGCGAGACCCACGCTCACCGGCTCCAGATTTA
TCAGCAATAAACCAGCCAGCCGGAAGGGCCGAGCGCAGAAGTGGTCCTGCAACTTTATCCGCCTCCATCC
AGTCTATTAATTGTTGCCGGGAAGCTAGAGTAAGTAGTTCGCCAGTTAATAGTTTGCGCAACGTTGTTGC
CATTGCTGCAGGCATCGTGGTGTCACGCTCGTCGTTTGGTATGGCTTCATTCAGCTCCGGTTCCCAACGA
TCAAGGCGAGTTACATGATCCCCCATGTTGTGCAAAAAAGCGGTTAGCTCCTTCGGTCCTCCGATCGTTG
TCAGAAGTAAGTTGGCCGCAGTGTTATCACTCATGGTTATGGCAGCACTGCATAATTCTCTTACTGTCAT
GCCATCCGTAAGATGCTTTTCTGTGACTGGTGAGTACTCAACCAAGTCATTCTGAGAATAGTGTATGCGG
CGACCGAGTTGCTCTTGCCCGGCGTCAACACGGGATAATACCGCGCCACATAGCAGAACTTTAAAAGTGC
TCATCATTGGAAAACGTTCTTCGGGGCGAAAACTCTCAAGGATCTTACCGCTGTTGAGATCCAGTTCGAT
GTAACCCACTCGTGCACCCAACTGATCTTCAGCATCTTTTACTTTCACCAGCGTTTCTGGGTGAGCAAAA
ACAGGAAGGCAAAATGCCGCAAAAAAGGGAATAAGGGCGACACGGAAATGTTGAATACTCATACTCTTCC
TTTTTCAATATTATTGAAGCATTTATCAGGGTTATTGTCTCATGAGCGGATACATATTTGAATGTATTTA
GAAAAATAAACAAATAGGGGTTCCGCGCACATTTCCCCGAAAAGTGCCACCTGACGTCTAAGAAACCATT
ATTATCATGACATTAACCTATAAAAATAGGCGTATCACGAGGCCCTTTCGTCTTCAAGAATTAGCTTGGC
CATTGCATACGTTGTATCCATATCATAATATGTACATTTATATTGGCTCATGTCCAACATTACCGCCATG
TTGACATTGATTATTGACTAGTTATTAATAGTAATCAATTACGGGGTCATTAGTTCATAGCCCATATATG
GAGT
