>Addgene plasmid #17400 | pQCXIB CMV/TO DEST (w320-1) | addgene partial sequence | sequence record 25894 | 17400 with pLXSN-5
CCCTCACTCCTTCTCTAGGCGCCGGAATTGAAGATCTGGGGGATCGATAAGCTTGGGAGTTCCGCTTACA
TAACTTACGGTAAATGGCCCGCCTGGCTGACCGCCCAACGACCCCCGCCCATTGACGTCAATAATGACGT
ATGTTCCCATAGTAACGCCAATAGGGACTTTCCATTGACGTCAATGGGTGGAGTATTTACGGTAAACTGC
CCACTTGGCAGTACATCAAGTGTATCATATGCCAAGTACGCCCCCTATTGACGTCAATGACGGTAAATGG
CCCGCCTGGCATTATGCCCAGTACATGACCTTATGGGACTTTCCTACTTGGCAGTACATCTACGTATTAG
TCATCGCTATTACCATGGTGATGCGGTTTTGGCAGTACATCAATGGGCGTGGATAGCGGTTTGACTCACG
GGGATTTCCAAGTCTCCACCCCATTGACGTCAATGGGAGTTTGTTTTGGCACCAAAATCAACGGGACTTT
CCAAAATGTCGTAACAACTCCGCCCCATTGACGCAAATGGGCGGTAGGCGTGTACGGTGGGAGGTCTATA
TAAGCAGAGCTCTCCCTATCAGTGATAGAGATCTCCCTATCAGTGATAGAGATCGTCGACTAGTCCAGTG
TGGTGGAATTCTGCAGATATCAACAAGTTTGTACAAAAAAGCTGAA
