>Addgene plasmid #17400 | pQCXIB CMV/TO DEST (w320-1) | addgene partial sequence | sequence record 41552 | ccdB-Fwd 5'-GCATGATGACCACCGATATG-3'
CAAAAACGCCATTAACCTGATGTTCTGGGGAATATAAATGTCAGGCTCCCTTATACACAGCCAGTCTGCA
GGTCGACCATAGTGACTGGATATGTTGTGTTTTACAGTATTATGTAGTCTGTTTTTTATGCAAAATCTAA
TTTAATATATTGATATTTATATCATTTTACGTTTCTCGTTCAGCTTTCTTGTACAAAGTGGTTGATATCC
AGCACAGTGGCGACCGGTAGGCCTCGTACGCTTAATTAACGGATCCGGAATTCCGCCCT
