>Addgene plasmid #17400 | pQCXIB CMV/TO DEST (w320-1) | addgene partial sequence | sequence record 42280 | CAT-R 5'-GCAACTGACTGAAATGCCTC-3'
ATATCAACGGTGGTATATCCAGTGATTTTTTTCTCCATTTTAGCTTCCTTAGCTCCTGAAAATCTCGACG
GATCCTAACTCAAAATCCACACATTATACGAGCCGGAAGCATAAAGTGTAAAGCCTGGGGTGCCTAATGC
GGCCGCCATAGTGACTGGATATGTTGTGTTTTACAGTATTATGTAGTCTGTTTTTTATGCAAAATCTAAT
TTAATATATTGATATTTATATCATTTTACGTTTCTCGTTCAGCTTTTTTGTACAAACTTGTTGATATCTG
CAGAATTCCACCACACTGGACTAGTCGACGATCTCTATCACTGATAGGGAGATCTCTATCACTGATAGGG
AGAGCTCTGCTTATATAGACCTCCCACCGTACACGCCTACCGCCCATTTGCGTCAATGGGGCGGAGTTGT
TACGACATTTTGGAAAGTCCCGTTGATTTTGGTGCCAAAACAAACTCCCATTGACGTCAATGGGGTGGAG
ACTTGGAAATCCCCGTGAGTCAAACCGCTATCCACGCCCATTGATGTACTGCCAAAACCGCATCACCATG
GTAATAGCGATGACTAATACGTAGATGTACTGCCAAGTAGGAAAGTCCCATAAGGTCATGTACTGGGCAT
AATGCCAGGCGGGCCATTTACCGTCATTGACGTCAATAGGGGGCGTACTTGGCATATGATACACTTGATG
TACTGCCAAGTGGGCAGTTTACCGTAAATACTCCACCCATTGACGTCAATGGAAAGTCCCTATTGGCGTT
ACTATGGGAACATACGTCATTATTGACGTCAATGGGCGGGGGTCGTTGGGCGGTCAGCCAGGCGGGCCAT
TTACCG
